>Addgene plasmid #46518 | pGEX Supt6h-SH2 | depositor full sequence | sequence record 65756 | Full Sequence
ACGTTATCGACTGCACGGTGCACCAATGCTTCTGGCGTCAGGCAGCCATCGGAAGCTGTGGTATGGCTGT
GCAGGTCGTAAATCACTGCATAATTCGTGTCGCTCAAGGCGCACTCCCGTTCTGGATAATGTTTTTTGCG
CCGACATCATAACGGTTCTGGCAAATATTCTGAAATGAGCTGTTGACAATTAATCATCGGCTCGTATAAT
GTGTGGAATTGTGAGCGGATAACAATTTCACACAGGAAACAGTATTCATGTCCCCTATACTAGGTTATTG
GAAAATTAAGGGCCTTGTGCAACCCACTCGACTTCTTTTGGAATATCTTGAAGAAAAATATGAAGAGCAT
TTGTATGAGCGCGATGAAGGTGATAAATGGCGAAACAAAAAGTTTGAATTGGGTTTGGAGTTTCCCAATC
TTCCTTATTATATTGATGGTGATGTTAAATTAACACAGTCTATGGCCATCATACGTTATATAGCTGACAA
GCACAACATGTTGGGTGGTTGTCCAAAAGAGCGTGCAGAGATTTCAATGCTTGAAGGAGCGGTTTTGGAT
ATTAGATACGGTGTTTCGAGAATTGCATATAGTAAAGACTTTGAAACTCTCAAAGTTGATTTTCTTAGCA
AGCTACCTGAAATGCTGAAAATGTTCGAAGATCGTTTATGTCATAAAACATATTTAAATGGTGATCATGT
AACCCATCCTGACTTCATGTTGTATGACGCTCTTGATGTTGTTTTATACATGGACCCAATGTGCCTGGAT
GCGTTCCCAAAATTAGTTTGTTTTAAAAAACGTATTGAAGCTATCCCACAAATTGATAAGTACTTGAAAT
CCAGCAAGTATATAGCATGGCCTTTGCAGGGCTGGCAAGCCACGTTTGGTGGTGGCGACCATCCTCCAAA
ATCGGATCTGGAAGTTCTGTTCCAGGGGCCCCTGGGATCCGGGCGCGCCATGAAGCGGAAGCAGCAGCGG
ACCACATACATCAAGAGAGTGATCGCACACCCATCCTTCCATAATATCAATTTCAAGCAAGCAGAAAAGA
TGATGGAGACCATGGACCAGGGTGATGTGATTATCCGACCAAGCAGCAAGGGCGAGAACCACCTGACAGT
GACCTGGAAAGTCAGTGATGGCATCTACCAGCATGTGGATGTGCGGGAGGAGGGCAAGGAAAATGCCTTC
AGCCTGGGAGCCACTCTGTGGATCAACAGTGAGGAATTCGAAGATTTGGATGAGATTGTTGCTCGCTATG
TCCAGCCCATGGCATCCTTTGCCCGGGACCTTCTGAATCACAAGTATTATCAGGACTGCAGCGGTGGGGA
CCGCAAGTTAATTAACGAATTCTGATGACTCGAGCGGCCGCATCGTGACTGACTGACGATCTGCCTCGCG
CGTTTCGGTGATGACGGTGAAAACCTCTGACACATGCAGCTCCCGGAGACGGTCACAGCTTGTCTGTAAG
CGGATGCCGGGAGCAGACAAGCCCGTCAGGGCGCGTCAGCGGGTGTTGGCGGGTGTCGGGGCGCAGCCAT
GACCCAGTCACGTAGCGATAGCGGAGTGTATAATTCTTGAAGACGAAAGGGCCTCGTGATACGCCTATTT
TTATAGGTTAATGTCATGATAATAATGGTTTCTTAGACGTCAGGTGGCACTTTTCGGGGAAATGTGCGCG
GAACCCCTATTTGTTTATTTTTCTAAATACATTCAAATATGTATCCGCTCATGAGACAATAACCCTGATA
AATGCTTCAATAATATTGAAAAAGGAAGAGTATGAGTATTCAACATTTCCGTGTCGCCCTTATTCCCTTT
TTTGCGGCATTTTGCCTTCCTGTTTTTGCTCACCCAGAAACGCTGGTGAAAGTAAAAGATGCTGAAGATC
AGTTGGGTGCACGAGTGGGTTACATCGAACTGGATCTCAACAGCGGTAAGATCCTTGAGAGTTTTCGCCC
CGAAGAACGTTTTCCAATGATGAGCACTTTTAAAGTTCTGCTATGTGGCGCGGTATTATCCCGTGTTGAC
GCCGGGCAAGAGCAACTCGGTCGCCGCATACACTATTCTCAGAATGACTTGGTTGAGTACTCACCAGTCA
CAGAAAAGCATCTTACGGATGGCATGACAGTAAGAGAATTATGCAGTGCTGCCATAACCATGAGTGATAA
CACTGCGGCCAACTTACTTCTGACAACGATCGGAGGACCGAAGGAGCTAACCGCTTTTTTGCACAACATG
GGGGATCATGTAACTCGCCTTGATCGTTGGGAACCGGAGCTGAATGAAGCCATACCAAACGACGAGCGTG
ACACCACGATGCCTGCAGCAATGGCAACAACGTTGCGCAAACTATTAACTGGCGAACTACTTACTCTAGC
TTCCCGGCAACAATTAATAGACTGGATGGAGGCGGATAAAGTTGCAGGACCACTTCTGCGCTCGGCCCTT
CCGGCTGGCTGGTTTATTGCTGATAAATCTGGAGCCGGTGAGCGTGGGTCTCGCGGTATCATTGCAGCAC
TGGGGCCAGATGGTAAGCCCTCCCGTATCGTAGTTATCTACACGACGGGGAGTCAGGCAACTATGGATGA
ACGAAATAGACAGATCGCTGAGATAGGTGCCTCACTGATTAAGCATTGGTAACTGTCAGACCAAGTTTAC
TCATATATACTTTAGATTGATTTAAAACTTCATTTTTAATTTAAAAGGATCTAGGTGAAGATCCTTTTTG
ATAATCTCATGACCAAAATCCCTTAACGTGAGTTTTCGTTCCACTGAGCGTCAGACCCCGTAGAAAAGAT
CAAAGGATCTTCTTGAGATCCTTTTTTTCTGCGCGTAATCTGCTGCTTGCAAACAAAAAAACCACCGCTA
CCAGCGGTGGTTTGTTTGCCGGATCAAGAGCTACCAACTCTTTTTCCGAAGGTAACTGGCTTCAGCAGAG
CGCAGATACCAAATACTGTCCTTCTAGTGTAGCCGTAGTTAGGCCACCACTTCAAGAACTCTGTAGCACC
GCCTACATACCTCGCTCTGCTAATCCTGTTACCAGTGGCTGCTGCCAGTGGCGATAAGTCGTGTCTTACC
GGGTTGGACTCAAGACGATAGTTACCGGATAAGGCGCAGCGGTCGGGCTGAACGGGGGGTTCGTGCACAC
AGCCCAGCTTGGAGCGAACGACCTACACCGAACTGAGATACCTACAGCGTGAGCTATGAGAAAGCGCCAC
GCTTCCCGAAGGGAGAAAGGCGGACAGGTATCCGGTAAGCGGCAGGGTCGGAACAGGAGAGCGCACGAGG
GAGCTTCCAGGGGGAAACGCCTGGTATCTTTATAGTCCTGTCGGGTTTCGCCACCTCTGACTTGAGCGTC
GATTTTTGTGATGCTCGTCAGGGGGGCGGAGCCTATGGAAAAACGCCAGCAACGCGGCCTTTTTACGGTT
CCTGGCCTTTTGCTGGCCTTTTGCTCACATGTTCTTTCCTGCGTTATCCCCTGATTCTGTGGATAACCGT
ATTACCGCCTTTGAGTGAGCTGATACCGCTCGCCGCAGCCGAACGACCGAGCGCAGCGAGTCAGTGAGCG
AGGAAGCGGAAGAGCGCCTGATGCGGTATTTTCTCCTTACGCATCTGTGCGGTATTTCACACCGCATAAA
TTCCGACACCATCGAATGGTGCAAAACCTTTCGCGGTATGGCATGATAGCGCCCGGAAGAGAGTCAATTC
AGGGTGGTGAATGTGAAACCAGTAACGTTATACGATGTCGCAGAGTATGCCGGTGTCTCTTATCAGACCG
TTTCCCGCGTGGTGAACCAGGCCAGCCACGTTTCTGCGAAAACGCGGGAAAAAGTGGAAGCGGCGATGGC
GGAGCTGAATTACATTCCCAACCGCGTGGCACAACAACTGGCGGGCAAACAGTCGTTGCTGATTGGCGTT
GCCACCTCCAGTCTGGCCCTGCACGCGCCGTCGCAAATTGTCGCGGCGATTAAATCTCGCGCCGATCAAC
TGGGTGCCAGCGTGGTGGTGTCGATGGTAGAACGAAGCGGCGTCGAAGCCTGTAAAGCGGCGGTGCACAA
TCTTCTCGCGCAACGCGTCAGTGGGCTGATCATTAACTATCCGCTGGATGACCAGGATGCCATTGCTGTG
GAAGCTGCCTGCACTAATGTTCCGGCGTTATTTCTTGATGTCTCTGACCAGACACCCATCAACAGTATTA
TTTTCTCCCATGAAGACGGTACGCGACTGGGCGTGGAGCATCTGGTCGCATTGGGTCACCAGCAAATCGC
GCTGTTAGCGGGCCCATTAAGTTCTGTCTCGGCGCGTCTGCGTCTGGCTGGCTGGCATAAATATCTCACT
CGCAATCAAATTCAGCCGATAGCGGAACGGGAAGGCGACTGGAGTGCCATGTCCGGTTTTCAACAAACCA
TGCAAATGCTGAATGAGGGCATCGTTCCCACTGCGATGCTGGTTGCCAACGATCAGATGGCGCTGGGCGC
AATGCGCGCCATTACCGAGTCCGGGCTGCGCGTTGGTGCGGATATCTCGGTAGTGGGATACGACGATACC
GAAGACAGCTCATGTTATATCCCGCCGTCAACCACCATCAAACAGGATTTTCGCCTGCTGGGGCAAACCA
GCGTGGACCGCTTGCTGCAACTCTCTCAGGGCCAGGCGGTGAAGGGCAATCAGCTGTTGCCCGTCTCACT
GGTGAAAAGAAAAACCACCCTGGCGCCCAATACGCAAACCGCCTCTCCCCGCGCGTTGGCCGATTCATTA
ATGCAGCTGGCACGACAGGTTTCCCGACTGGAAAGCGGGCAGTGAGCGCAACGCAATTAATGTGAGTTAG
CTCACTCATTAGGCACCCCAGGCTTTACACTTTATGCTTCCGGCTCGTATGTTGTGTGGAATTGTGAGCG
GATAACAATTTCACACAGGAAACAGCTATGACCATGATTACGGATTCACTGGCCGTCGTTTTACAACGTC
GTGACTGGGAAAACCCTGGCGTTACCCAACTTAATCGCCTTGCAGCACATCCCCCTTTCGCCAGCTGGCG
TAATAGCGAAGAGGCCCGCACCGATCGCCCTTCCCAACAGTTGCGCAGCCTGAATGGCGAATGGCGCTTT
GCCTGGTTTCCGGCACCAGAAGCGGTGCCGGAAAGCTGGCTGGAGTGCGATCTTCCTGAGGCCGATACTG
TCGTCGTCCCCTCAAACTGGCAGATGCACGGTTACGATGCGCCCATCTACACCAACGTAACCTATCCCAT
TACGGTCAATCCGCCGTTTGTTCCCACGGAGAATCCGACGGGTTGTTACTCGCTCACATTTAATGTTGAT
GAAAGCTGGCTACAGGAAGGCCAGACGCGAATTATTTTTGATGGCGTTGGAATT
Features (pLannotate 1.2.2; 17 found; start..end, strand, type, name):
      6..107     -  CDS            yciV (fragment): RNAAM_ECOLI - Also known as trpH From Escherichia coli (strain K12).
    183..211     +  promoter       tac promoter: strong E. coli promoter; hybrid between the trp and lac UV5 promoters
    219..235     +  protein_bind   lac operator: The lac repressor binds to the lac operator to inhibit transcription in E. coli. This inhibition can be relieved by adding lactose or isopropyl-β-D-thiogalactopyranoside (IPTG). lac repressor encoded by lacI
    258..911     +  CDS            GST26_SCHJA: Experimental evidence at protein level: Swiss-Prot protein existence level 1. GST isoenzymes appear to play a central role in the parasite detoxification system. Other functions are also suspected including a role in increasing the solubility of haematin in the parasite gut. From Schistosoma japonicum (Blood fluke).
    960..1349    +  CDS            SUPT6H (fragment): SPT6H_HUMAN - Also known as KIAA0162, SPT6H. Experimental evidence at protein level: Swiss-Prot protein existence level 1. Transcription elongation factor which binds histone H3 and plays a key role in the regulation of transcription elongation and mRNA processing. Enhances the transcription elongation by RNA polymerase II (RNAPII) and is also required for the efficient activation of transcriptional elongation by the HIV-1 nuclear transcriptional activator, Tat. Besides chaperoning histones in transcription, acts to transport and splice mRNA by forming a complex with IWS1 and the C- terminal d
   1391..1430    +  CDS            rop (fragment): Rop protein, which maintains plasmids at low copy number; rop
   1532..1572    +  misc_feature   bom (fragment): basis of mobility region from pBR322
   1677..1781    +  promoter       AmpR promoter: bla
   1782..2642    +  CDS            AmpR: β-lactamase; bla; confers resistance to ampicillin, carbenicillin, and related antibiotics
   2813..3401    +  rep_origin     ori: high-copy-number ColE1/pMB1/pBR322/pUC origin of replication
   3587..3638    -  misc_feature   bom (fragment): basis of mobility region from pBR322
   3645..3722    +  promoter       lacIq promoter: lacI (mutant); In the lacIq allele, a single base change in the promoter boosts expression of the lacI gene about 10-fold.
   3723..4805    +  CDS            lacI: lac repressor; lacI; The lac repressor binds to the lac operator to inhibit transcription in E. coli. This inhibition can be relieved by adding lactose or isopropyl-β-D-thiogalactopyranoside (IPTG).
   4818..4839    +  protein_bind   CAP binding site: CAP binding activates transcription in the presence of cAMP. E. coli catabolite activator protein
   4854..4884    +  promoter       lac promoter: promoter for the E. coli lac operon
   4892..4908    +  protein_bind   lac operator: The lac repressor binds to the lac operator to inhibit transcription in E. coli. This inhibition can be relieved by adding lactose or isopropyl-β-D-thiogalactopyranoside (IPTG). lac repressor encoded by lacI
   4928..5101    +  CDS            lacZα: LacZα fragment of β-galactosidase; lacZ fragment
