[The description below was written by a language model from this plasmid's Addgene catalogue record and pLannotate feature annotations shown in this document.]
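Description:
pGEX Supt6h-SH2 is a bacterial expression plasmid built on the pGEX6P1 backbone for producing the SH2 domain of human SUPT6H (SPT6), a transcription elongation factor, as a glutathione S-transferase fusion in E. coli. The insert, about 420 bp and covering amino acids 1317–1441, was cloned between BamHI and XhoI sites that both remain intact. It sits in frame downstream of the Schistosoma japonicum GST coding sequence. The catalogue lists a PreScission protease recognition site between GST and the insert, which would allow the tag to be cleaved off after purification; this site is not annotated separately in the feature table. The depositor gives the fusion protein's mass as roughly 40 kDa.

Expression is driven by the tac promoter, a strong trp/lac hybrid, followed by a lac operator. The plasmid also carries lacI under the lacIq promoter, so it supplies its own repressor, keeps transcription off until IPTG is added, and does not depend on the host strain for regulation. Propagation relies on a ColE1/pMB1-type origin with ampicillin selection through β-lactamase. The catalogue describes the plasmid as low copy, whereas the annotation software labels the origin generically as high copy. Other annotated features are backbone remnants typical of pGEX vectors: rop and bom fragments, a lac promoter/operator with a lacZα fragment, and a short yciV fragment.

The feature table covers the full 5,374-nt depositor sequence and agrees with the catalogue entry. The associated publication concerns high-throughput phosphotyrosine profiling with SH2 domains, which suggests the purified GST-SH2 protein serves as a binding probe for phosphorylated proteins.
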