Addgene plasmid #46518: pGEX Supt6h-SH2
Depositing lab: Bruce Mayer. Depositing organization: University of Connecticut Health Center. Publication: High-throughput phosphotyrosine profiling using SH2 domains. Machida K, Thompson CM, Dierck K, Jablonowski K, Karkkainen S, Liu B, Zhang H, Nash PD, Newman DK, Nollau P, Pawson T, Renkema GH, Saksela K, Schiller MR, Shin DG, Mayer BJ. Mol Cell. 2007 Jun 22;26(6):899-915. 10.1016/j.molcel.2007.05.031 PubMed 17588523.
Backbone
  Vector backbone: pGEX6P1
  Backbone manufacturer: GE Healthcare Biosciences
  Backbone size w/o insert (bp): 4900
  Vector type: Bacterial Expression
Growth in bacteria
  Bacterial resistance: Ampicillin, 100 μg/mL
  Growth temperature: 37°C
  Growth strain: DH5alpha
  Copy number: Low Copy
Gene/Insert
  Gene/Insert name: Supt6h (alt names: SUPT6H-; SPT6; SPT6H; emb-5; KIAA0162; MGC87943; SUPT6H)
  Species: H. sapiens (human)
  Insert size (bp): 420
  Mutation: contains amino acids 1317-1441
  GenBank ID: SUPT6H-
  Entrez Gene: SUPT6H (a.k.a. SPT6, SPT6H, emb-5)
  Promoter: Tac
  Tag / fusion protein: GST (N terminal on backbone); PreScission (N terminal on backbone)
  Cloning method: Restriction Enzyme; 5′ cloning site BamHI (not destroyed); 3′ cloning site XhoI (not destroyed)
  Sequencing primers: 5′ pGEX-5; 3′ pGEX-3
Terms and licenses: Academic/Nonprofit Terms; Industry Terms: Not Available to Industry
Depositor comments: The molecular weight of the GST fusion protein is approximately 40 kDa
How to cite: pGEX Supt6h-SH2 was a gift from Bruce Mayer (Addgene plasmid # 46518 ; http://n2t.net/addgene:46518 ; RRID:Addgene_46518)
