>Addgene plasmid #46518 | pGEX Supt6h-SH2 | depositor partial sequence | sequence record 65757 | Insert sequence
GGATCCGGGCGCGCCATGAAGCGGAAGCAGCAGCGGACCACATACATCAAGAGAGTGATCGCACACCCAT
CCTTCCATAATATCAATTTCAAGCAAGCAGAAAAGATGATGGAGACCATGGACCAGGGTGATGTGATTAT
CCGACCAAGCAGCAAGGGCGAGAACCACCTGACAGTGACCTGGAAAGTCAGTGATGGCATCTACCAGCAT
GTGGATGTGCGGGAGGAGGGCAAGGAAAATGCCTTCAGCCTGGGAGCCACTCTGTGGATCAACAGTGAGG
AATTCGAAGATTTGGATGAGATTGTTGCTCGCTATGTCCAGCCCATGGCATCCTTTGCCCGGGACCTTCT
GAATCACAAGTATTATCAGGACTGCAGCGGTGGGGACCGCAAGTTAATTAACGAATTCTGATGACTCGAG
