>Addgene plasmid #46518 | pGEX Supt6h-SH2 | addgene partial sequence | sequence record 66701 | pGEX5
GGGGCCCCTGGGATCCGGGCGCGCCATGAAGCGGAAGCAGCAGCGGACCACATACATCAAGAGAGTGATC
GCACACCCATCCTTCCATAATATCAATTTCAAGCAAGCAGAAAAGATGATGGAGACCATGGACCAGGGTG
ATGTGATTATCCGACCAAGCAGCAAGGGCGAGAACCACCTGACAGTGACCTGGAAAGTCAGTGATGGCAT
CTACCAGCATGTGGATGTGCGGGAGGAGGGCAAGGAAAATGCCTTCAGCCTGGGAGCCACTCTGTGGATC
AACAGTGAGGAATTCGAAGATTTGGATGAGATTGTTGCTCGCTATGTCCAGCCCATGGCATCCTTTGCCC
GGGACCTTCTGAATCACAAGTATTATCAGGACTGCAGCGGTGGGGACCGCAAGTTAATTAACGAATTCTG
ATGACTCGAGCGGCCGCATCGTGACTGACTGACGATCTGCCTCGCGCGTTTCGGTGATGACGGTGAAAAC
CTCTGACACATGCAGCTCCCGGAGACGGTCACAGCTTGTCTGTAAGCGGATGCCGGGAGCAGACAAGCCC
GTCAGGGCGCGTCAGCGGGTGTTGGCGGGTGTCGGGGCGCAGCCATGACCCAGTCACGTAGCGATAGCGG
AGTGTATAATTCTTGAAGACGAAAGGGCCTCGTGATACGCCTATTTTTATAGGTTAATGTCATGATAATA
ATGGTTTCTTAGACGTCAGGTGGCACTTTTCGGGGAAATGTGCGCGGAACCCCTATTTGTTTA
